Addgene plasmid #145846: pAc5.1B-EGFP-DmDCP1_1-326_A
Purpose: Insect Expression of DmDCP1_1-326
Depositing lab: Elisa Izaurralde. Depositing organization: Max Planck Institute for Developmental Biology.
Backbone
  Vector backbone: Unknown
  Vector type: Insect Expression
Growth in bacteria
  Bacterial resistance: Ampicillin, 100 μg/mL
  Growth temperature: 37°C
  Growth strain: DH5alpha
  Copy number: Low Copy
Gene/Insert
  Gene/Insert name: DmDCP1_1-326
  Species: D. melanogaster (fly)
  Entrez Gene: Dcp1 (a.k.a. anon-WO0118547.163, CG11183, Dcp-1, DCP1, Dcp1p, dDcp1, dDCP1, Dmel\CG11183)
  Cloning method: Unknown
Terms and licenses: Academic/Nonprofit Terms; Industry Terms: Not Available to Industry
Depositor comments: Plasmids from this collection were made available to the research community and donated after the lab closed. Please note that the sequence provided by the depositing laboratory may be theoretical/predicted or based on Sanger sequencing results. There may be discrepancies between sequencing results obtained by Addgene and the depositor sequence. If an Addgene verified sequence is not available, please contact before placing your order to request that our lab fully sequence the plasmid.
How to cite: pAc5.1B-EGFP-DmDCP1_1-326_A was a gift from Elisa Izaurralde (Addgene plasmid # 145846 ; http://n2t.net/addgene:145846 ; RRID:Addgene_145846)
