[The description below was written by a language model from this plasmid's Addgene catalogue record and pLannotate feature annotations shown in this document.]
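Description:
pAc5.1B-EGFP-DmDCP1_1-326_A is a 7,051 nt insect-cell expression plasmid designed to produce a truncated form of the Drosophila melanogaster decapping factor DCP1 (Dcp1, CG11183) fused to EGFP. The catalogue lists the backbone as unknown, but the name and annotated parts point to a pAc5.1-type vector. A long Drosophila actin 5C (Ac5) promoter provides strong constitutive transcription in fly cell lines, and an SV40 polyadenylation signal lies downstream of the expression cassette. In bacteria the plasmid is maintained through a ColE1/pUC-type origin and selected with ampicillin through the β-lactamase gene and its own promoter. The repository records it as low copy even though the origin is annotated as a high-copy type. Short fragments annotated as SV40 large T antigen and a tetracycline resistance gene appear to be non-functional backbone remnants.

The EGFP coding sequence sits immediately after the Ac5 promoter. The roughly 1 kb unannotated stretch between EGFP and the V5 epitope tag matches the expected position and size of the DCP1 insert covering residues 1–326, which would make EGFP an N-terminal tag. The feature table does not annotate the insert itself. It also does not show whether the vector-encoded V5 tag is read in frame or is cut off by a stop codon. The meaning of the "_A" suffix is not stated either.

The stated purpose is simply insect expression of this DCP1 fragment. A fluorescently tagged truncation of this kind would suit localisation, pulldown or domain-mapping experiments in transfected Drosophila cells, although the record does not name a specific application. The depositor notes that the supplied sequence may be theoretical or based on Sanger reads and could differ from independently verified sequence.
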