Features (pLannotate 1.2.2; 9 found; start..end, strand, type, name):
     56..2568    +  promoter       Ac5 promoter: Drosophila melanogaster actin 5C promoter
   2588..3304    +  CDS            EGFP: EGFP is a basic (constitutively fluorescent) green fluorescent protein published in 1996, derived from Aequorea victoria. It is reported to be a rapidly-maturing weak dimer with moderate acid sensitivity.
   4336..4377    +  CDS            V5 tag: epitope tag from simian virus 5
   4477..4611    -  polyA_signal   SV40 poly(A) signal: SV40 polyadenylation signal
   4634..4718    -  CDS            large T antigen (fragment): large T antigen from SV40 (simian virus 40)
   4719..5189    +  CDS            TcR (fragment): tetracycline efflux protein; tet; confers resistance to tetracycline
   5233..5821    -  rep_origin     ori: high-copy-number ColE1/pMB1/pBR322/pUC origin of replication
   5992..6852    -  CDS            AmpR: β-lactamase; bla; confers resistance to ampicillin, carbenicillin, and related antibiotics
   6853..6957    -  promoter       AmpR promoter: bla
>Addgene plasmid #145846 | pAc5.1B-EGFP-DmDCP1_1-326_A | depositor full sequence | sequence record 288291 | Full Sequence
CTTCAAGGAATTAATTCTATATTCTAAAAACACAAATGATACTTCTAAAAAAAATCATGAATGGCATCAA
CTCTGAATCAAATCTTTGCAGATGCACCTACTTCTCATTTCCACTGTCACATCATTTTTCCAGATCTCGC
TGCCTGTTATGTGGCCCACAAACCAAGACACGTTTTATGGCCATTAAAGCTGGCTGATCGTCGCCAAACA
CCAAATACATATCAATATGTACATTCGAGAAAGAAGCGATCAAAGAAGCGTCTTCGGGCGAGTAGGAGAA
TGCGGAGGAGAAGGAGAACGAGCTGATCTAGTATCTCTCCACAATCCAATGCCAACTGACCAACTGGCCA
TATTCGGAGCAATTTGAAGCCAATTTCCATCGCCTGGCGATCGCTCCATTCTTGGCTATATGTTTTTCAC
CGTTCCCGGGGCCATTTTCAAAGACTCGTCGGTAAGATAAGATTGTGTCACTCGCTGTCTCTCTTCATTT
GTCGAAGAATGCTGAGGAATTTCGCGATGACGTCGGCGAGTATTTTGAAGAATGAGAATAATTTGTATTT
ATACGAAAATCAGTTAGTGGAATTTTCTACAAAAACATGTTATCTATAGATAATTTTGTTGCAAAATATG
TTGACTATGACAAAGATTGTATGTATATACCTTTAATGTATTCTCATTTTCTTATGTATTTATAATGGCA
ATGATGATACTGATGATATTTTAAGATGATGCCAGACCACAGGCTGATTTCTGCGTCTTTTGCCGAACGC
AGTGCATGTGCGGTTGTTGTTTTTTGGAATAGTTTCAATTTTCGGACTGTCCGCTTTGATTTCAGTTTCT
TGGCTTATTCAAAAAGCAAAGTAAAGCCAAAAAAGCGAGATGGCAATACCAAATGCGGCAAAACGGTAGT
GGAAGGAAAGGGGTGCGGGGCAGCGGAAGGAAGGGTGGGGCGGGGCGTGGCGGGGTCTGTGGCTGGGCGC
GACGTCACCGACGTTGGAGCCACTCCTTTGACCATGTGTGCGTGTGTGTATTATTCGTGTCTCGCCACTC
GCCGGTTGTTTTTTTCTTTTTATCTCGCTCTCTCTAGCGCCATCTCGTACGCATGCTCAACGCACCGCAT
GTTGCCGTGTCCTTTATGCGTCATTTTGGCTCGAAATAGGCAATTATTTAAACAAAGATTAGTCAACGAA
AACGCTAAAATAAATAAGTCTACAATATGGTTACTTATTGCCATGTGTGTGCAGCCAACGATAGCAACAA
AAGCAACAACACAGTGGCTTTCCCTCTTTCACTTTTTGTTTGCAAGCGCGTGCGAGCAAGACGGCACGAC
CGGCAAACGCAATTACGCTGACAAAGAGCAGACGAAGTTTTGGCCGAAAAACATCAAGGCGCCTGATACG
AATGCATTTGCAATAACAATTGCGATATTTAATATTGTTTATGAAGCTGTTTGACTTCAAAACACACAAA
AAAAAAAATAAAACAAATTATTTGAAAGAGAATTAGGAATCGGACAGCTTATCGTTACGGGCTAACAGCA
CACCGAGACGAAATAGCTTACCTGACGTCACAGCCTCTGGAAGAACTGCCGCCAAGCAGAGAGAGAGAGA
AAAAGAGGGAGAGCAGCTTAGACCGCATGTGCTTGTGTGTGAGGCGTCTCTCTCTTCGTCTCCTGTTTGC
GCAAACGCATAGACTGCACTGAGAAAATCGATTACCTATTTTTTATGAATGAATATTTGCACTATTACTA
TTCAAAACTATTAAGATAGCAATCACATTCAATAGCCAAATACTATACCACCTGAGCGATGCAACGAAAT
GATCAATTTGAGCAAAAATGCTGCATATTTAGGACGGCATCATTATAGAAATGCTTCTTGCTGTGTACTT
TTCTCTCGTCTGGCAGCTGTTTCGCCGTTATTGTTAAAACCGGCTTAAGTTAGGTGTGTTTTCTACGACT
AGTGATGCCCCTACTAGAAGATGTGTGTTGCACAAATGTCCCTGAATAACCAATTTGAAGTGCAGATAGC
AGTAAACGTAAGCTAATATGAATATTATTTAACTGTAATGTTTTAATATCGCTGGACATTACTAATAAAC
CCACTATAAACACATGTACATATGTATGTTTTGGCATACAATGAGTAGTTGGGGAAAAAATGTGTAAAAG
CACCGTGACCATCACAGCATAAAGATAACCAGCTGAAGTATCGAATATGAGTAACCCCCAAATTGAATCA
CATGCCGCAACTGATAGGACCCATGGAAGTACACTCTTCATGGCGATATACAAGACACACACAAGCACGA
ACACCCAGTTGCGGAGGAAATTCTCCGTAAATGAAAACCCAATCGGCGAACAATTCATACCCATATATGG
TAAAAGTTTTGAACGCGACTTGAGAGCGGAGAGCATTGCGGCTGATAAGGTTTTAGCGCTAAGCGGGCTT
TATAAAACGGGCTGCGGGACCAGTTTTCATATCACTACCGTTTGAGTTCTTGTGCTGTGTGGATACTCCT
CCCGACACAAAGCCGCTCCATCAGCCAGCAGTCGTCTAATCCAGAGACCCCGGATCGGGGTACCAACATG
GTGAGCAAGGGCGAGGAGCTGTTCACCGGGGTGGTGCCCATCCTGGTCGAGCTGGACGGCGACGTAAACG
GCCACAAGTTCAGCGTGTCCGGCGAGGGCGAGGGCGATGCCACCTACGGCAAGCTGACCCTGAAGTTCAT
CTGCACCACCGGCAAGCTGCCCGTGCCCTGGCCCACCCTCGTGACCACCCTGACCTACGGCGTGCAGTGC
TTCAGCCGCTACCCCGACCACATGAAGCAGCACGACTTCTTCAAGTCCGCCATGCCCGAAGGCTACGTCC
AGGAGCGCACCATCTTCTTCAAGGACGACGGCAACTACAAGACCCGCGCCGAGGTGAAGTTCGAGGGCGA
CACCCTGGTGAACCGCATCGAGCTGAAGGGCATCGACTTCAAGGAGGACGGCAACATCCTGGGGCACAAG
CTGGAGTACAACTACAACAGCCACAACGTCTATATCATGGCCGACAAGCAGAAGAACGGCATCAAGGTGA
ACTTCAAGATCCGCCACAACATCGAGGACGGCAGCGTGCAGCTCGCCGACCACTACCAGCAGAACACCCC
CATCGGCGACGGCCCCGTGCTGCTGCCCGACAACCACTACCTGAGCACCCAGTCCGCCCTGAGCAAAGAC
CCCAACGAGAAGCGCGATCACATGGTCCTGCTGGAGTTCGTGACCGCCGCCGGGATCACTCTCGGCATGG
ACGAGCTGTACAAGCCAAGCTTGAATTCGATGGCCGACGAGAGCATCACGCGAATGAACCTGGCGGCCAT
CAAGAAGATCGACCCGTACGCCAAGGAGATCGTGGATTCGTCCTCGCACGTCGCCTTCTACACGTTCAAC
TCGTCGCAGAACGAGTGGGAAAAGACCGATGTGGAGGGAGCCTTCTTCATATACCACCGCAACGCGGAGC
CCTTTCACAGCATCTTCATCAACAACCGACTGAACACCACGTCCTTCGTGGAGCCCATCACCGGCAGCCT
GGAGCTGCAGTCGCAGCCGCCGTTCCTGCTCTACCGCAACGAGCGCTCGCGCATCCGCGGCTTCTGGTTC
TACAACAGCGAGGAGTGCGACCGCATCAGCGGCTTGGTGAACGGGCTGCTCAAGTCCAAGGATCAGGGAA
CGAATGGCCAGGCCCAGCGTCACGTCTCCGCGCCCCAGCAGCCAAAGCAGGACAGCAGCCAGCCGGCCAG
CATATTCAACATGCTGACCAAGGCCCAGAAGGACTACAATGCCCAGGTGAGCGGCGGGCAGCCGAAGACG
CCTTCGGCGGAGAACGTAACGGCCGGCAATGTGTTGAAGTTCTTCGAATCGGCCAAGCAGGCCACGGCAG
AGTCACTGTTCCACCGCGTCCAGCCGCTCTCCGTGGACCAGCTGGAGAAACAGCAGCGGGCAGCCACGCC
TGGCGAGGATCTGTTGCCCCCGGCAGGCAGGGACAATCACGAGAGCCGGCTGTCGCCCTTCCAGAAGATG
CAGCAGCTTAACATTCAGCTCCTGAGCGACCTGAAGATCGGTAAAAGCTACGCTACGGCTCAATCTCCGA
CAGTCGCCCCGTCCTCGTCGGCGCTGATGGCCAACGACGATGCCGGCAAGTGCTTGCGGAGACTGCTGGC
TGGCGACAAGCCCGGGCCGGCCCTCATGCCGCCCACCATGTTCGACGCGCCCAACAACGGCAATCCGGAG
CCACAGCAGCCACAGCAGCCACAGCAGTAGGCGGCCGCTCGAGTCTAGAGGGCCCGCGGTTCGAAGGTAA
GCCTATCCCTAACCCTCTCCTCGGTCTCGATTCTACGCGTACCGGTCATCATCACCATCACCATTGAGTT
TAAACCCGCTGATCAGCCTCGACTGTGCCTTCTAAGGCCTGAGCTCGCTGATCAGCCTCGATCGAGGATC
CAGACATGATAAGATACATTGATGAGTTTGGACAAACCACAACTAGAATGCAGTGAAAAAAATGCTTTAT
TTGTGAAATTTGTGATGCTATTGCTTTATTTGTAACCATTATAAGCTGCAATAAACAAGTTAACAACAAC
AATTGCATTCATTTTATGTTTCAGGTTCAGGGGGAGGTGTGGGAGGTTTTTTAAAGCAAGTAAAACCTCT
ACAAATGTGGTATGGCTGATTATGATCAGTCGACCGATGCCCTTGAGAGCCTTCAACCCAGTCAGCTCCT
TCCGGTGGGCGCGGGGCATGACTATCGTCGCCGCACTTATGACTGTCTTCTTTATCATGCAACTCGTAGG
ACAGGTGCCGGCAGCGCTCTGGGTCATTTTCGGCGAGGACCGCTTTCGCTGGAGCGCGACGATGATCGGC
CTGTCGCTTGCGGTATTCGGAATCTTGCACGCCCTCGCTCAAGCCTTCGTCACTGGTCCCGCCACCAAAC
GTTTCGGCGAGAAGCAGGCCATTATCGCCGGCATGGCGGCCGACGCGCTGGGCTACGTCTTGCTGGCGTT
CGCGACGCGAGGCTGGATGGCCTTCCCCATTATGATTCTTCTCGCTTCCGGCGGCATCGGGATGCCCGCG
TTGCAGGCCATGCTGTCCAGGCAGGTAGATGACGACCATCAGGGACAGCTTCAAGGATCGCTCGCGGCTC
TTACCAGCCAGCAAAAGGCCAGGAACCGTAAAAAGGCCGCGTTGCTGGCGTTTTTCCATAGGCTCCGCCC
CCCTGACGAGCATCACAAAAATCGACGCTCAAGTCAGAGGTGGCGAAACCCGACAGGACTATAAAGATAC
CAGGCGTTTCCCCCTGGAAGCTCCCTCGTGCGCTCTCCTGTTCCGACCCTGCCGCTTACCGGATACCTGT
CCGCCTTTCTCCCTTCGGGAAGCGTGGCGCTTTCTCAATGCTCACGCTGTAGGTATCTCAGTTCGGTGTA
GGTCGTTCGCTCCAAGCTGGGCTGTGTGCACGAACCCCCCGTTCAGCCCGACCGCTGCGCCTTATCCGGT
AACTATCGTCTTGAGTCCAACCCGGTAAGACACGACTTATCGCCACTGGCAGCAGCCACTGGTAACAGGA
TTAGCAGAGCGAGGTATGTAGGCGGTGCTACAGAGTTCTTGAAGTGGTGGCCTAACTACGGCTACACTAG
AAGGACAGTATTTGGTATCTGCGCTCTGCTGAAGCCAGTTACCTTCGGAAAAAGAGTTGGTAGCTCTTGA
TCCGGCAAACAAACCACCGCTGGTAGCGGTGGTTTTTTTGTTTGCAAGCAGCAGATTACGCGCAGAAAAA
AAGGATCTCAAGAAGATCCTTTGATCTTTTCTACGGGGTCTGACGCTCAGTGGAACGAAAACTCACGTTA
AGGGATTTTGGTCATGAGATTATCAAAAAGGATCTTCACCTAGATCCTTTTAAATTAAAAATGAAGTTTT
AAATCAATCTAAAGTATATATGAGTAAACTTGGTCTGACAGTTACCAATGCTTAATCAGTGAGGCACCTA
TCTCAGCGATCTGTCTATTTCGTTCATCCATAGTTGCCTGACTCCCCGTCGTGTAGATAACTACGATACG
GGAGGGCTTACCATCTGGCCCCAGTGCTGCAATGATACCGCGAGACCCACGCTCACCGGCTCCAGATTTA
TCAGCAATAAACCAGCCAGCCGGAAGGGCCGAGCGCAGAAGTGGTCCTGCAACTTTATCCGCCTCCATCC
AGTCTATTAATTGTTGCCGGGAAGCTAGAGTAAGTAGTTCGCCAGTTAATAGTTTGCGCAACGTTGTTGC
CATTGCTGCAGGCATCGTGGTGTCACGCTCGTCGTTTGGTATGGCTTCATTCAGCTCCGGTTCCCAACGA
TCAAGGCGAGTTACATGATCCCCCATGTTGTGCAAAAAAGCGGTTAGCTCCTTCGGTCCTCCGATCGTTG
TCAGAAGTAAGTTGGCCGCAGTGTTATCACTCATGGTTATGGCAGCACTGCATAATTCTCTTACTGTCAT
GCCATCCGTAAGATGCTTTTCTGTGACTGGTGAGTACTCAACCAAGTCATTCTGAGAATAGTGTATGCGG
CGACCGAGTTGCTCTTGCCCGGCGTCAACACGGGATAATACCGCGCCACATAGCAGAACTTTAAAAGTGC
TCATCATTGGAAAACGTTCTTCGGGGCGAAAACTCTCAAGGATCTTACCGCTGTTGAGATCCAGTTCGAT
GTAACCCACTCGTGCACCCAACTGATCTTCAGCATCTTTTACTTTCACCAGCGTTTCTGGGTGAGCAAAA
ACAGGAAGGCAAAATGCCGCAAAAAAGGGAATAAGGGCGACACGGAAATGTTGAATACTCATACTCTTCC
TTTTTCAATATTATTGAAGCATTTATCAGGGTTATTGTCTCATGAGCGGATACATATTTGAATGTATTTA
GAAAAATAAACAAATAGGGGTTCCGCGCACATTTCCCCGAAAAGTGCCACCTGACGTCTAAGAAACCATT
ATTATCATGACATTAACCTATAAAAATAGGCGTATCACGAGGCCCTTTCGT
